Addgene plasmid #180711: pMYT058
Purpose: Spacer cassette with ConL1 and ConRE connectors to be used in the Dueber YTK and Ellis MYT systems
Depositing lab: Tom Ellis. Depositing organization: Imperial College London. Publication: A Multiplex MoClo Toolkit for Extensive and Flexible Engineering of Saccharomyces cerevisiae. Shaw WM, Khalil AS, Ellis T. ACS Synth Biol. 2023 Nov 6. doi: 10.1021/acssynbio.3c00423. PubMed 37930278.
Backbone
  Vector backbone: pYTK095
  Backbone manufacturer: John Dueber
  Vector type: Synthetic Biology
Growth in bacteria
  Bacterial resistance: Ampicillin, 100 μg/mL
  Growth temperature: 37°C
  Growth strain: DH5alpha
  Copy number: High Copy
Gene/Insert
  Gene/Insert name: 1/E Spacer Cassette
  Species: Synthetic
  Cloning method: Restriction Enzyme; 5′ cloning site Unknown (unknown if destroyed)
Terms and licenses: Academic/Nonprofit Terms; Industry Terms: Not Available to Industry
How to cite: pMYT058 was a gift from Tom Ellis (Addgene plasmid # 180711 ; http://n2t.net/addgene:180711 ; RRID:Addgene_180711)
