[The description below was written by a language model from this plasmid's Addgene catalogue record and pLannotate feature annotations shown in this document.]
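Description:
pMYT058 is a small synthetic-biology plasmid (about 2.3 kb) built on the pYTK095 backbone from the yeast MoClo Toolkit (YTK) and forming part of the Multiplex Yeast Toolkit (MYT) extension for engineering Saccharomyces cerevisiae. It is a bacterial propagation vector only. The annotated features are a β-lactamase gene (AmpR) with its native bla promoter, conferring ampicillin resistance, and a high-copy ColE1/pUC-type origin of replication. No yeast origin, yeast selection marker or expression elements are annotated in the sequenced record, consistent with its role as a cassette-level cloning intermediate rather than a plasmid meant to be maintained in yeast on its own.

The payload is a synthetic "1/E spacer cassette", a filler sequence flanked by the ConL1 left connector and the ConRE right connector. The automated feature table does not annotate the spacer or the connectors, so their exact positions and composition are not given in the record. In the hierarchical Golden Gate logic of the YTK and MYT systems, connectors define the order in which individual transcription-unit cassettes are joined into multigene assemblies. ConL1 marks the first position and ConRE the end position. A spacer cassette carrying this pair therefore occupies or bridges assembly positions without contributing a functional gene. This allows a multigene vector to be assembled when fewer real cassettes are available than the destination format expects, or when a placeholder is wanted. The record lists restriction-enzyme cloning but does not specify the sites used.
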