Features (pLannotate 1.2.2; 3 found; start..end, strand, type, name):
    201..1061    -  CDS            AmpR: β-lactamase; bla; confers resistance to ampicillin, carbenicillin, and related antibiotics
   1062..1166    -  promoter       AmpR promoter: bla
   1269..1857    +  rep_origin     ori: high-copy-number ColE1/pMB1/pBR322/pUC origin of replication
>Addgene plasmid #180711 | pMYT058 | addgene full sequence | sequence record 369615 | Addgene NGS Result
ATCATACCGATGACTGCCTGGCGACTCACAACTAAGCAAGACAGCCGGAACCAGCGCCGGCGAACACCAC
TGCATATATGGCATATCACAACAGTCCAGCGGCCGCGATTATCAAAAAGGATCTTCACCTAGATCCTTTT
AAATTAAAAATGAAGTTTTAAATCAATCTAAAGTATATATGAGTAAACTTGGTCTGACAGTTACCAATGC
TTAATCAGTGAGGCACCTATCTCAGCGATCTGTCTATTTCGTTCATCCATAGTTGCCTGACTCCCCGTCG
TGTAGATAACTACGATACGGGAGGGCTTACCATCTGGCCCCAGTGCTGCAATGATACCGCGGGACCCACG
CTCACCGGCTCCAGATTTATCAGCAATAAACCAGCCAGCCGGAAGGGCCGAGCGCAGAAGTGGTCCTGCA
ACTTTATCCGCCTCCATCCAGTCTATTAATTGTTGCCGGGAAGCTAGAGTAAGTAGTTCGCCAGTTAATA
GTTTGCGCAACGTTGTTGCCATTGCTACAGGCATCGTGGTGTCACGCTCGTCGTTTGGTATGGCTTCATT
CAGCTCCGGTTCCCAACGATCAAGGCGAGTTACATGATCCCCCATGTTGTGCAAAAAAGCGGTTAGCTCC
TTCGGTCCTCCGATCGTTGTCAGAAGTAAGTTGGCCGCAGTGTTATCACTCATGGTTATGGCAGCACTGC
ATAATTCTCTTACTGTCATGCCATCCGTAAGATGCTTTTCTGTGACTGGTGAGTACTCAACCAAGTCATT
CTGAGAATAGTGTATGCGGCGACCGAGTTGCTCTTGCCCGGCGTCAATACGGGATAATACCGCGCCACAT
AGCAGAACTTTAAAAGTGCTCATCATTGGAAAACGTTCTTCGGGGCGAAAACTCTCAAGGATCTTACCGC
TGTTGAGATCCAGTTCGATGTAACCCACTCGTGCACCCAACTGATCTTCAGCATCTTTTACTTTCACCAG
CGTTTCTGGGTGAGCAAAAACAGGAAGGCAAAATGCCGCAAAAAAGGGAATAAGGGCGACACGGAAATGT
TGAATACTCATACTCTTCCTTTTTCAATATTATTGAAGCATTTATCAGGGTTATTGTCTCATGAGCGGAT
ACATATTTGAATGTATTTAGAAAAATAAACAAATAGGGGTTCCGCGCACATTTCCCCGAAAAGTGCCACC
TGTCATGACCAAAATCCCTTAACGTGAGTTTTCGTTCCACTGAGCGTCAGACCCCGTAGAAAAGATCAAA
GGATCTTCTTGAGATCCTTTTTTTCTGCGCGTAATCTGCTGCTTGCAAACAAAAAAACCACCGCTACCAG
CGGTGGTTTGTTTGCCGGATCAAGAGCTACCAACTCTTTTTCCGAAGGTAACTGGCTTCAGCAGAGCGCA
GATACCAAATACTGTTCTTCTAGTGTAGCCGTAGTTAGGCCACCACTTCAAGAACTCTGTAGCACCGCCT
ACATACCTCGCTCTGCTAATCCTGTTACCAGTGGCTGCTGCCAGTGGCGATAAGTCGTGTCTTACCGGGT
TGGACTCAAGACGATAGTTACCGGATAAGGCGCAGCGGTCGGGCTGAACGGGGGGTTCGTGCACACAGCC
CAGCTTGGAGCGAACGACCTACACCGAACTGAGATACCTACAGCGTGAGCTATGAGAAAGCGCCACGCTT
CCCGAAGGGAGAAAGGCGGACAGGTATCCGGTAAGCGGCAGGGTCGGAACAGGAGAGCGCACGAGGGAGC
TTCCAGGGGGAAACGCCTGGTATCTTTATAGTCCTGTCGGGTTTCGCCACCTCTGACTTGAGCGTCGATT
TTTGTGATGCTCGTCAGGGGGGCGGAGCCTATGGAAAAACGCCAGCAACGCGGCCTTTTTACGGTTCCTG
GCCTTTTGCTGGCCTTTTGCTCACATGTTCTTTCCTGCGTTATCCCCTGATTCTGTGGATAACCGTGCGG
CCGCACGGGGTCATCACGGCTCATCATGCGCCAAACAAATGTGTGCAATACACGCTCGGATGACTGCATG
ATGACCGCACTGACTGGGGACAGCAGATCCACCTAAGCCTGTGAGAGAAGCAGACACCCGACAGATCAAG
GCAGTTAGCGGACCCGATGAACTACAGAAGAATTCACTGTCTAGAAGCTCGTCTCACCAACAGTTGGTGT
TAAGGGGTCCCCTGCGGTCCCAACCCGTCTACAGCATGAGACGAGTCACTAGTATCGCTGCAGGGACCAG
CATATTCATGTCAGCGAAATCTGCTCGTCAGTGGTGCTCACACTGACGAATCATGTACAG
